>Addgene plasmid #181857 | pcDNA3.1(+)-FluoSTEP-JNKAR | addgene full sequence | sequence record 363201 | Addgene NGS Result
TTAAGCTACAACAAGGCAAGGCTTGACCGACAATTGCATGAAGAATCTGCTTAGGGTTAGGCGTTTTGCG
CTGCTTCGCGATGTACGGGCCAGATATACGCGTTGACATTGATTATTGACTAGTTATTAATAGTAATCAA
TTACGGGGTCATTAGTTCATAGCCCATATATGGAGTTCCGCGTTACATAACTTACGGTAAATGGCCCGCC
TGGCTGACCGCCCAACGACCCCCGCCCATTGACGTCAATAATGACGTATGTTCCCATAGTAACGCCAATA
GGGACTTTCCATTGACGTCAATGGGTGGAGTATTTACGGTAAACTGCCCACTTGGCAGTACATCAAGTGT
ATCATATGCCAAGTACGCCCCCTATTGACGTCAATGACGGTAAATGGCCCGCCTGGCATTATGCCCAGTA
CATGACCTTATGGGACTTTCCTACTTGGCAGTACATCTACGTATTAGTCATCGCTATTACCATGGTGATG
CGGTTTTGGCAGTACATCAATGGGCGTGGATAGCGGTTTGACTCACGGGGATTTCCAAGTCTCCACCCCA
TTGACGTCAATGGGAGTTTGTTTTGGCACCAAAATCAACGGGACTTTCCAAAATGTCGTAACAACTCCGC
CCCATTGACGCAAATGGGCGGTAGGCGTGTACGGTGGGAGGTCTATATAAGCAGAGCTCTCTGGCTAACT
AGAGAACCCACTGCTTACTGGCTTATCGAAATTAATACGACTCACTATAGGGAGACCCAAGCTGGCTAGC
GTTTAAACTTAAGCTTGGATGGTGTCTAAGGGCGAAGAGCTGATCAAGGAAAATATGCGTATGAAGGTGG
TCATGGAAGGTTCGGTCAACGGCCACCAATTCAAATGCACAGGTGAAGGAGAAGGCAATCCGTACATGGG
AACTCAAACCATGAGGATCACAGTCATCGAGGGAGGACCCCTGCCATTTGCCTTTGACATTCTTGCCACG
TCGTTCATGTATGGCAGCCGTACTTTTATCAAGTACCCGAAAGGCATTCCTGATTTCTTTAAACAGTCCT
TTCCTGAGGGTTTTACTTGGGAAAGAGTTACGAGATACGAAGATGGTGGAGTCGTCACCGTCATGCAGGA
CACCAGCCTTGAGGATGGCTGTCTCGTTTACCACGTCCAAGTCAGAGGGGTAAACTTTCCCTCCAATGGT
CCCGTGATGCAGAAGAAGACCAAGGGTTGGGAGCCTAATACAGAGATGATGTATCCAGCAGATGGTGGTC
TGAGGGGATACACTCATATGGCACTGAAAGTTGATGGTGGTGGCCATCTGTCTTGCTCTTTCGTAACAAC
TTACAGGTCAAAAAAGACCGTCGGGAACATCAAGATGCCCGGTATCCATGCCGTTGATCACCGCCTGGAA
AGGTTAGAGGAAAGTGACAATGAAATGTTCGTAGTACAACGCGAAGTCGCAGTTGCCAAGTTCGCCGGGC
TTGGTGGTGGGATGGACGAGCTGTACAAGCGCATGCATAAGTTTTCTCAAGAACAGATCGGCGAAAACAT
TGTGTGCAGGGTCATTTGTACCACGGGTCAAATTCCCATCCGAGATTTGTCAGCTGATATTTCACAAGTG
CTTAAGGAAAAACGATCCATAAAGAAAGTTTGGACATTTGGTAGAAACCCAGCCTGTGACTATCATTTAG
GAAACATTTCAAGACTGTCAAATAAGCATTTCCAAATACTACTAGGAGAAGACGGTAACCTTTTATTGAA
TGACATTTCCACTAATGGGACCTGGTTAAATGGGCAAAAAGTCGAGAAGAACAGCAATCAGTTACTGTCT
CAAGGTGATGAAATAACCGTTGGTGTAGGCGTGGAATCAGATATTTTATCTCTGGTCATTTTCATAAACG
ACAAATTTAAGCAGTGCCTCGAGCAGAACAAAGTTGATCGCTCTGCAGGTAAGCCAGGCAGCGGCGAGGG
CAGCACCAAGGGCCTGGTCGACAGTGTCAAGACCCCCGAGGATGAAGGCAACCCACTGCTCGAGCAGCTC
GAGAAGAAGGGAGGTACAGGAGGTTCAGAACTTATGTCCAAAGGAGAAGAACTGTTTACCGGTGTTGTGC
CAATTTTGGTTGAACTCGATGGTGATGTCAACGGACATAAGTTCTCAGTGAGAGGCGAAGGAGAAGGTGA
CGCCACCATTGGAAAATTGACTCTTAAATTCATCTGTACTACTGGTAAACTTCCTGTACCATGGCCGACT
CTCGTAACAACGCTTACGTACGGAGTTCAGTGCTTTTCGAGATACCCAGACCATATGAAAAGACATGACT
TTTTTAAGTCGGCTATGCCTGAAGGTTACGTGCAAGAAAGAACAATTTCGTTCAAAGATGATGGAAAATA
TAAAACTAGAGCAGTTGTTAAATTTGAAGGAGATACTTTGGTTAACCGCATTGAACTGAAAGGAACAGAT
TTTAAAGAAGATGGTAATATTCTTGGACACAAACTCGAATACAATTTTAATAGTCATAACGTATACATCA
CTGCTGATAAGCAAAAGAACGGAATTAAAGCGAATTTCACAGTACGCCATAATGTAGAAGATGGCAGTGT
TCAACTTGCCGACCATTACCAACAAAACACCCCTATTGGAGACGGTCCGGTACTTCTTCCTGATAATCAC
TACCTCTCAACACAAACAGTCCTGAGCAAAGATCCAAATGAAAAAGGAACAGGTGGCGGCGGAAGTTAGT
CTAGAGGGCCCGTTTAAACCCGCTGATCAGCCTCGACTGTGCCTTCTAGTTGCCAGCCATCTGTTGTTTG
CCCCTCCCCCGTGCCTTCCTTGACCCTGGAAGGTGCCACTCCCACTGTCCTTTCCTAATAAAATGAGGAA
ATTGCATCGCATTGTCTGAGTAGGTGTCATTCTATTCTGGGGGGTGGGGTGGGGCAGGACAGCAAGGGGG
AGGATTGGGAAGACAATAGCAGGCATGCTGGGGATGCGGTGGGCTCTATGGCTTCTGAGGCGGAAAGAAC
CAGCTGGGGCTCTAGGGGGTATCCCC
[124 nt withheld, positions 3037-3160]
C
[91 nt withheld, positions 3162-3252]
A
[49 nt withheld, positions 3254-3302]
CCTTTGACGTTGGAGTCCACGTTCTTT
[37 nt withheld, positions 3330-3366]
ACCCTATCTCGGTCTATTCTTTTGATTTATAAGGGATTTTGCCGATTTCGGCCTATTGGTTAAAAAATGA
GCTGATTTAACAAAAATTTAACGCGAATTAATTCTGTGGAATGTGTGTCAGTTAGGGTGTGGAAAGTCCC
CAGGCTCCCCAGCAGGCAGAAGTATGCAAAGCATGCATCTCAATTAGTCAGCAACCAGGTGTGGAAAGTC
CCCAGGCTCCCCAGCAGGCAGAAGTATGCAAAGCATGCATCTCAATTAGTCAGCAACCATAGTCCCGCCC
CTAACTCCGCCCATCCCGCCCCTAACTCCGCCCAGTTCCGCCCATTCTCCGCCCCATGGCTGACTAATTT
TTTTTATTTATGCAGAGGCCGAGGCCGCCTCTGCCTCTGAGCTATTCCAGAAGTAGTGAGGAGGCTTTTT
TGGAGGCCTAGGCTTTTGCAAAAAGCTCCCGGGAGCTTATATATCCATTTTCGGATCTGATCAAGAGACA
GGATGAGGATCGTTTCGCATGATTGAACAAGATGGATTGCACGCAGGTTCTCCGGCCGCTTGGGTGGAGA
GGCTATTCGGCTATGACTGGGCACAACAGACAATCGGCTGCTCTGATGCCGCCGTGTTCCGGCTGTCAGC
GCAGGGGCGCCCGGTTCTTTTTGTCAAGACCGACCTGTCCGGTGCCCTGAATGAACTGCAGGACGAGGCA
GCGCGGCTATCGTGGCTGGCCACGACGGGCGTTCCTTGCGCAGCTGTGCTCGACGTTGTCACTGAAGCGG
GAAGGGACTGGCTGCTATTGGGCGAAGTGCCGGGGCAGGATCTCCTGTCATCTCACCTTGCTCCTGCCGA
GAAAGTATCCATCATGGCTGATGCAATGCGGCGGCTGCATACGCTTGATCCGGCTACCTGCCCATTCGAC
CACCAAGCGAAACATCGCATCGAGCGAGCACGTACTCGGATGGAAGCCGGTCTTGTCGATCAGGATGATC
TGGACGAAGAGCATCAGGGGCTCGCGCCAGCCGAACTGTTCGCCAGGCTCAAGGCGCGCATGCCCGACGG
CGAGGATCTCGTCGTGACCCATGGCGATGCCTGCTTGCCGAATATCATGGTGGAAAATGGCCGCTTTTCT
GGATTCATCGACTGTGGCCGGCTGGGTGTGGCGGACCGCTATCAGGACATAGCGTTGGCTACCCGTGATA
TTGCTGAAGAGCTTGGCGGCGAATGGGCTGACCGCTTCCTCGTGCTTTACGGTATCGCCGCTCCCGATTC
GCAGCGCATCGCCTTCTATCGCCTTCTTGACGAGTTCTTCTGAGCGGGACTCTGGGGTTCGAAATGACCG
ACCAAGCGACGCCCAACCTGCCATCACGAGATTTCGATTCCACCGCCGCCTTCTATGAAAGGTTGGGCTT
CGGAATCGTTTTCCGGGACGCCGGCTGGATGATCCTCCAGCGCGGGGATCTCATGCTGGAGTTCTTCGCC
CACCCCAACTTGTTTATTGCAGCTTATAATGGTTACAAATAAAGCAATAGCATCACAAATTTCACAAATA
AAGCATTTTTTTCACTGCATTCTAGTTGTGGTTTGTCCAAACTCATCAATGTATCTTATCATGTCTGTAT
ACCGTCGACCTCTAGCTAGAGCTTGGCGTAATCATGGTCATAGCTGTTTCCTGTGTGAAATTGTTATCCG
CTCACAATTCCACACAACATACGAGCCGGAAGCATAAAGTGTAAAGCCTGGGGTGCCTAATGAGTGAGCT
AACTCACATTAATTGCGTTGCGCTCACTGCCCGCTTTCCAGTCGGGAAACCTGTCGTGCCAGCTGCATTA
ATGAATCGGCCAACGCGCGGGGAGAGGCGGTTTGCGTATTGGGCGCTCTTCCGCTTCCTCGCTCACTGAC
TCGCTGCGCTCGGTCGTTCGGCTGCGGCGAGCGGTATCAGCTCACTCAAAGGCGGTAATACGGTTATCCA
CAGAATCAGGGGATAACGCAGGAAAGAACATGTGAGCAAAAGGCCAGCAAAAGGCCAGGAACCGTAAAAA
GGCCGCGTTGCTGGCGTTTTTCCATAGGCTCCGCCCCCCTGACGAGCATCACAAAAATCGACGCTCAAGT
CAGAGGTGGCGAAACCCGACAGGACTATAAAGATACCAGGCGTTTCCCCCTGGAAGCTCCCTCGTGCGCT
CTCCTGTTCCGACCCTGCCGCTTACCGGATACCTGTCCGCCTTTCTCCCTTCGGGAAGCGTGGCGCTTTC
TCATAGCTCACGCTGTAGGTATCTCAGTTCGGTGTAGGTCGTTCGCTCCAAGCTGGGCTGTGTGCACGAA
CCCCCCGTTCAGCCCGACCGCTGCGCCTTATCCGGTAACTATCGTCTTGAGTCCAACCCGGTAAGACACG
ACTTATCGCCACTGGCAGCAGCCACTGGTAACAGGATTAGCAGAGCGAGGTATGTAGGCGGTGCTACAGA
GTTCTTGAAGTGGTGGCCTAACTACGGCTACACTAGAAGAACAGTATTTGGTATCTGCGCTCTGCTGAAG
CCAGTTACCTTCGGAAAAAGAGTTGGTAGCTCTTGATCCGGCAAACAAACCACCGCTGGTAGCGGTGGTT
TTTTTGTTTGCAAGCAGCAGATTACGCGCAGAAAAAAAGGATCTCAAGAAGATCCTTTGATCTTTTCTAC
GGGGTCTGACGCTCAGTGGAACGAAAACTCACGTTAAGGGATTTTGGTCATGAGATTATCAAAAAGGATC
TTCACCTAGATCCTTTTAAATTAAAAATGAAGTTTTAAATCAATCTAAAGTATATATGAGTAAACTTGGT
CTGACAGTTACCAATGCTTAATCAGTGAGGCACCTATCTCAGCGATCTGTCTATTTCGTTCATCCATAGT
TGCCTGACTCCCCGTCGTGTAGATAACTACGATACGGGAGGGCTTACCATCTGGCCCCAGTGCTGCAATG
ATACCGCGAGACCCACGCTCACCGGCTCCAGATTTATCAGCAATAAACCAGCCAGCCGGAAGGGCCGAGC
GCAGAAGTGGTCCTGCAACTTTATCCGCCTCCATCCAGTCTATTAATTGTTGCCGGGAAGCTAGAGTAAG
TAGTTCGCCAGTTAATAGTTTGCGCAACGTTGTTGCCATTGCTACAGGCATCGTGGTGTCACGCTCGTCG
TTTGGTATGGCTTCATTCAGCTCCGGTTCCCAACGATCAAGGCGAGTTACATGATCCCCCATGTTGTGCA
AAAAAGCGGTTAGCTCCTTCGGTCCTCCGATCGTTGTCAGAAGTAAGTTGGCCGCAGTGTTATCACTCAT
GGTTATGGCAGCACTGCATAATTCTCTTACTGTCATGCCATCCGTAAGATGCTTTTCTGTGACTGGTGAG
TACTCAACCAAGTCATTCTGAGAATAGTGTATGCGGCGACCGAGTTGCTCTTGCCCGGCGTCAATACGGG
ATAATACCGCGCCACATAGCAGAACTTTAAAAGTGCTCATCATTGGAAAACGTTCTTCGGGGCGAAAACT
CTCAAGGATCTTACCGCTGTTGAGATCCAGTTCGATGTAACCCACTCGTGCACCCAACTGATCTTCAGCA
TCTTTTACTTTCACCAGCGTTTCTGGGTGAGCAAAAACAGGAAGGCAAAATGCCGCAAAAAAGGGAATAA
GGGCGACACGGAAATGTTGAATACTCATACTCTTCCTTTTTCAATATTATTGAAGCATTTATCAGGGTTA
TTGTCTCATGAGCGGATACATATTTGAATGTATTTAGAAAAATAAACAAATAGGGGTTCCGCGCACATTT
CCCCGAAAAGTGCCACCTGACGTCGACGGATCGGGAGATCTCCCGATCCCCTATGGTGCACTCTCAGTAC
AATCTGCTCTGATGCCGCATAGTTAAGCCAGTATCTGCTCCCTGCTTGTGTGTTGGAGGTCGCTGAGTAG
TGCGCGAGCAAAAT
Features (pLannotate 1.2.2; 23 found; start..end, strand, type, name):
    105..484     +  enhancer       CMV enhancer: human cytomegalovirus immediate early enhancer
    485..688     +  promoter       CMV promoter: human cytomegalovirus (CMV) immediate early promoter
    684..717     +  LTR            5' LTR (truncated) (fragment): truncated 5' long terminal repeat (LTR) from HIV-1
    733..751     +  promoter       T7 promoter: promoter for bacteriophage T7 RNA polymerase
    789..1499    +  CDS            mRuby2: monomeric red fluorescent protein derived from mRuby, with improved photophysical properties (Lam et al., 2012)
   1509..1931    +  CDS            RAD53 (fragment): RAD53_YEAST - Also known as MEC2, SAD1, SPK1. Experimental evidence at protein level: Swiss-Prot protein existence level 1. Controls S-phase checkpoint as well as G1 and G2 DNA damage checkpoints. Phosphorylates proteins on serine, threonine, and tyrosine. Prevents entry into anaphase and mitotic exit after DNA damage via regulation of the Polo kinase CDC5. Seems to be involved in the phosphorylation of RPH1. From Saccharomyces cerevisiae (strain ATCC 204508 / S288c) (Baker's yeast).
   1980..2039    +  CDS            JDP2 (fragment): JDP2_HUMAN - Experimental evidence at protein level: Swiss-Prot protein existence level 1. Component of the AP-1 transcription factor that represses transactivation mediated by the Jun family of proteins. Involved in a variety of transcriptional responses associated with AP-1 such as UV- induced apoptosis, cell differentiation, tumorigenesis and antitumogeneris. Can also function as a repressor by recruiting histone deacetylase 3/HDAC3 to the promoter region of JUN. May control transcription via direct regulation of the modification of histones and the assembly of chromatin. From Homo sapiens
   2064..2705    +  CDS            GFP(1-10): fragment of superfolder GFP consisting of the first 10 β-strands associates with GFP11, the 11th β-strand, to reconstitute fluorescent GFP (Cabantous et al., 2005; Kamiyama et al., 2016)
   2767..2991    +  polyA_signal   bGH poly(A) signal: bovine growth hormone polyadenylation signal
   2995..3016    +  promoter       SV40 promoter (fragment): SV40 enhancer and early promoter
   3037..3465    +  rep_origin     f1 ori (sequence partly withheld): f1 bacteriophage origin of replication; arrow indicates direction of (+) strand synthesis
   3479..3808    +  promoter       SV40 promoter: SV40 enhancer and early promoter
   3875..4666    +  CDS            neo: KKA2_KLEPN - Also known as kan, nptII. Experimental evidence at protein level: Swiss-Prot protein existence level 1. Resistance to kanamycin, neomycin, paromomycin, ribostamycin, butirosin and gentamicin B. From Klebsiella pneumoniae.
   4690..4848    +  CDS            ble (fragment): BLE_KLEPN - Experimental evidence at protein level: Swiss-Prot protein existence level 1. Binding protein with a strong affinity to the bleomycin family of antibiotics. Binds to CL990; an antimitotic-antibiotic compound. From Klebsiella pneumoniae.
   4843..4964    +  polyA_signal   SV40 poly(A) signal: SV40 polyadenylation signal
   5037..5053    -  protein_bind   lac operator: The lac repressor binds to the lac operator to inhibit transcription in E. coli. This inhibition can be relieved by adding lactose or isopropyl-β-D-thiogalactopyranoside (IPTG). lac repressor encoded by lacI
   5061..5091    -  promoter       lac promoter: promoter for the E. coli lac operon
   5106..5127    -  protein_bind   CAP binding site: CAP binding activates transcription in the presence of cAMP. E. coli catabolite activator protein
   5140..5232    -  CDS            lacI (fragment): lac repressor; lacI; The lac repressor binds to the lac operator to inhibit transcription in E. coli. This inhibition can be relieved by adding lactose or isopropyl-β-D-thiogalactopyranoside (IPTG).
   5415..6003    -  rep_origin     ori: high-copy-number ColE1/pMB1/pBR322/pUC origin of replication
   6174..7034    -  CDS            AmpR: β-lactamase; bla; confers resistance to ampicillin, carbenicillin, and related antibiotics
   7035..7139    -  promoter       AmpR promoter: bla
   7198..7250    -  misc_feature   bom (fragment): basis of mobility region from pBR322
