[The description below was written by a language model from this plasmid's Addgene catalogue record and pLannotate feature annotations shown in this document.]
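Description:
pcDNA3.1(+)-FluoSTEP-JNKAR is a 7.3 kb mammalian expression plasmid built on the Invitrogen pcDNA3.1(+) backbone. It is propagated in E. coli at high copy through a ColE1/pUC-type origin with ampicillin selection (AmpR under its own bla promoter), and also carries an f1 phage origin. For mammalian cells, an SV40 early promoter drives a neomycin phosphotransferase gene followed by an SV40 polyadenylation signal, allowing G418 selection of stable transfectants. A few short annotated fragments (HIV-1 LTR, ble, lacI, bom) are small sequence matches within the backbone and are not functional parts of the design.

The roughly 1.9 kb insert, cloned between HindIII and XbaI, is expressed from the CMV immediate-early enhancer/promoter and terminated by the bGH polyadenylation signal; a T7 promoter lies just upstream of the coding region. It encodes a single fusion protein: N-terminal mRuby2, the FHA1 phosphoamino-acid-binding domain (annotated as a fragment of yeast Rad53), a JNK substrate peptide (annotated as a short fragment of human JDP2), and C-terminal superfolder GFP strands 1–10. In sensors of this design, phosphorylation of the substrate by JNK promotes its binding to FHA1, producing a conformational change that alters FRET between the GFP donor and the mRuby2 acceptor. Because GFP(1-10) is non-fluorescent on its own, the donor only forms when it complements a GFP11 tag on a protein of interest. The readout is therefore restricted to the vicinity of that protein. The construct is used to monitor compartmentalized JNK activity near a chosen GFP11-tagged target, which must be supplied separately.
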