Addgene plasmid #181857: pcDNA3.1(+)-FluoSTEP-JNKAR
Purpose: Genetically encoded FRET-based sensor for monitoring JNK kinase activity near a protein of interest. Must pair with GFP11-tagged POI to reconstitute donor fluorescence.
Depositing lab: Jin Zhang. Publication: FluoSTEPs: Fluorescent biosensors for monitoring compartmentalized signaling within endogenous microdomains. Tenner B, Zhang JZ, Kwon Y, Pessino V, Feng S, Huang B, Mehta S, Zhang J. Sci Adv. 2021 May 21;7(21). pii: 7/21/eabe4091. doi: 10.1126/sciadv.abe4091. Print 2021 May. PubMed 34020947.
Backbone
  Vector backbone: pcDNA3.1(+)
  Backbone manufacturer: Invitrogen
  Backbone size w/o insert (bp): 5359
  Total vector size (bp): 7300
  Vector type: Mammalian Expression
  Selectable markers: Neomycin (select with G418)
Growth in bacteria
  Bacterial resistance: Ampicillin, 100 μg/mL
  Growth temperature: 37°C
  Growth strain: DH5alpha
  Copy number: High Copy
Gene/Insert
  Gene/Insert name: FluoSTEP-JNKAR (alt name: mRuby2-FHA1-JNKsub-sfGFP(1-10))
  Insert size (bp): 1941
  Promoter: CMV
  Tag / fusion protein: mRuby2 (N terminal on insert); sfGFP(1-10) (C terminal on insert)
  Cloning method: Restriction Enzyme; 5′ cloning site HindIII (not destroyed); 3′ cloning site XbaI (not destroyed)
  Sequencing primers: 5′ CMV forward; 3′ BGH reverse
Terms and licenses: Academic/Nonprofit Terms; Industry Terms: Not Available to Industry
How to cite: pcDNA3.1(+)-FluoSTEP-JNKAR was a gift from Jin Zhang (Addgene plasmid # 181857 ; http://n2t.net/addgene:181857 ; RRID:Addgene_181857)
